Addgene plasmid #183751: pENTR-eGFP-attP(bxb)-*BsdR
Purpose: Bxb1 landing pad cassette.
Depositing lab: Richard Davis. Depositing organization: Leiden University Medical Center. Publication: STRAIGHT-IN enables high-throughput targeting of large DNA payloads in human pluripotent stem cells. Blanch-Asensio A, Grandela C, Brandao KO, de Korte T, Mei H, Ariyurek Y, Yiangou L, Mol MPH, van Meer BJ, Kloet SL, Mummery CL, Davis RP. Cell Rep Methods. 2022 Sep 22;2(10):100300. doi: 10.1016/j.crmeth.2022.100300. eCollection 2022 Oct 24. PubMed 36313798.
Backbone
  Vector backbone: pBR322/pUC
  Backbone size w/o insert (bp): 2300
  Total vector size (bp): 4600
  Vector type: Mammalian Expression, Cre/Lox, Synthetic Biology
  Selectable markers: Blasticidin
Growth in bacteria
  Bacterial resistance: Kanamycin, 50 μg/mL
  Growth temperature: 37°C
  Growth strain: DH5alpha
  Copy number: High Copy
Gene/Insert
  Gene/Insert name: loxP-eGFP-attP-Bsd-lox251
  Species: Synthetic
  Insert size (bp): 2270
Terms and licenses: Academic/Nonprofit Terms; Industry Terms: Not Available to Industry
How to cite: pENTR-eGFP-attP(bxb)-*BsdR was a gift from Richard Davis (Addgene plasmid # 183751 ; http://n2t.net/addgene:183751 ; RRID:Addgene_183751)
