[The description below was written by a language model from this plasmid's Addgene catalogue record and pLannotate feature annotations shown in this document.]
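Description:
pENTR-eGFP-attP(bxb)-*BsdR is a roughly 4.6 kb high-copy bacterial plasmid on a pBR322/pUC-type backbone. It carries a synthetic Bxb1 landing pad cassette intended for use in mammalian cells. It replicates in E. coli from a ColE1/pUC origin and is selected with kanamycin through an aph(3')-Ia (KanR) gene. The rrnB T1 and T2 terminators upstream of the insert and a T7 promoter downstream are typical of entry-clone backbones, as the pENTR name suggests, although no att recombination cloning sites were annotated. Short fragments called as RSF ori, lacI and lacZα are probably backbone remnants rather than functional parts.

The insert of about 2.3 kb is recorded as loxP-eGFP-attP-Bsd-lox251. In the feature table, a loxP site is followed by a mouse PGK promoter driving EGFP with an SV40 polyadenylation signal. Next comes a blasticidin S deaminase coding sequence with a bGH poly(A) signal and no annotated promoter of its own. The cassette ends in a second, heterospecific lox site, which the annotation software labels lox2272 while the catalogue calls it lox251. The Bxb1 attP site was not detected as a feature; from the insert name it should lie in the gap between the SV40 poly(A) and BSD. The asterisk in *BsdR and the missing promoter suggest a resistance gene that is inactive until an incoming payload integrates at attP, but the record does not say this outright.

Once the cassette is in a genome, EGFP would mark cells carrying the landing pad and attP would accept attB-bearing donors through Bxb1 integrase. The flanking lox sites would allow Cre-mediated removal of auxiliary sequences. The associated publication describes targeting large DNA payloads into human pluripotent stem cells.
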