Features (pLannotate 1.2.2; 15 found; start..end, strand, type, name):
      1..128     +  rep_origin     RSF ori (fragment): Plasmids containing the RSF 1030 origin of replication can be propagated in E. coli cells that contain additional plasmids with compatible origins.
    130..222     +  CDS            lacI (fragment): lac repressor; lacI; The lac repressor binds to the lac operator to inhibit transcription in E. coli. This inhibition can be relieved by adding lactose or isopropyl-β-D-thiogalactopyranoside (IPTG).
    277..304     -  terminator     rrnB T2 terminator: transcription terminator T2 from the E. coli rrnB gene
    436..479     +  terminator     rrnB T1 terminator: Escherichia coli rrnB; transcription terminator T1 from the E. coli rrnB gene
    526..562     -  CDS            lacZα (fragment): LacZα fragment of β-galactosidase; lacZ fragment
    584..616     +  protein_bind   loxP: Cre-mediated recombination occurs in the 8-bp core sequence (GCATACAT). Cre recombinase
    672..1171    +  promoter       PGK promoter: mouse phosphoglycerate kinase 1 promoter
   1186..1905    +  CDS            EGFP: the original enhanced GFP (Yang et al., 1996) mammalian codon-optimized
   1948..2069    +  polyA_signal   SV40 poly(A) signal: SV40 polyadenylation signal
   2141..2536    +  CDS            BSD: blasticidin S deaminase; Aspergillus terreus BSD; confers resistance to blasticidin
   2584..2808    +  polyA_signal   bGH poly(A) signal: bovine growth hormone polyadenylation signal
   2819..2851    +  protein_bind   lox2272: Cre-mediated recombination occurs in the 8-bp core sequence (GGATACTT). lox2272 sites are compatible with each other, but incompatible with loxP or loxN sites (Lee and Saito, 1988). Cre recombinase
   2860..2878    -  promoter       T7 promoter: promoter for bacteriophage T7 RNA polymerase
   3012..3821    +  CDS            KanR: aminoglycoside phosphotransferase; aph(3')-Ia; confers resistance to kanamycin in bacteria or G418 (Geneticin®) in eukaryotes
   3968..4556    +  rep_origin     ori: high-copy-number ColE1/pMB1/pBR322/pUC origin of replication
>Addgene plasmid #183751 | pENTR-eGFP-attP(bxb)-*BsdR | addgene full sequence | sequence record 362559 | Addgene NGS Result
TCACATGTTCTTTCCTGCGTTATCCCCTGATTCTGTGGATAACCGTATTACCGCCTTTGAGTGAGCTGAT
ACCGCTCGCCGCAGCCGAACGACCGAGCGCAGCGAGTCAGTGAGCGAGGAAGCGGAAGAGCGCCCAATAC
GCAAACCGCCTCTCCCCGCGCGTTGGCCGATTCATTAATGCAGCTGGCACGACAGGTTTCCCGACTGGAA
AGCGGGCAGTGAGCGCAACGCAATTAATACGCGTACCGCTAGCCAGGAAGAGTTTGTAGAAACGCAAAAA
GGCCATCCGTCAGGATGGCCTTCTGCTTAGTTTGATGCCTGGCAGTTTATGGCGGGCGTCCTGCCCGCCA
CCCTCCGGGCCGTTGCTTCACAACGTTCAAATCCGCTCCCGGCGGATTTGTCCTACTCAGGAGAGCGTTC
ACCGACAAACAACAGATAAAACGAAAGGCCCAGTCTTCCGACTGAGCCTTTCGTTTTATTTGATGCCTGG
CAGTTCCCTACTCTCGCGTTAACGCTAGCATGGATGTTTTCCCAGTCACGACGTTGTAAAACGACGGCCA
GTCGCTAGCGAGCTCGGCGCGCCATAACTTCGTATAGCATACATTATACGAAGTTAGAATTCGCCTTCTG
CAGGAGCGTACAGAACCCAGGGCCCTGGCACCCGTGCTACCGGGTAGGGGAGGCGCTTTTCCCAAGGCAG
TCTGGAGCATGCGCTTTAGCAGCCCCGCTGGGCACTTGGCGCTACACAAGTGGCCTCTGGCCTCGCACAC
ATTCCACATCCACCGGTAGGCGCCAACCGGCTCCGTTCTTTGGTGGCCCCTTCGCGCCACCTTCCACTCC
TCCCCTAGTCAGGAAGTTCCCCCCCGCCCCGCAGCTCGCGTCGTGCAGGACGTGACAAATGGAAGTAGCA
CGTCTCACTAGTCTCGTGCAGATGGACAGCACCGCTGAGCAATGGAAGCGGGTAGGCCTTTGGGGCAGCG
GCCAATAGCAGCTTTGCTCCTTCGCTTTCTGGGCTCAGAGGCTGGGAAGGGGTGGGTCCGGGGGCGGGCT
CAGGGGCGGGCTCAGGGGCGGGGCGGGCGCCCGAAGGTCCTCCGGAGGCCCGGCATTCTGCACGCTTCAA
AAGCGCACGTCTGCCGCGCTGTTCTCCTCTTCCTCATCTCCGGGCCTTTCGACCTGCAGGCCACCATGGT
GAGCAAGGGCGAGGAGCTGTTCACCGGGGTGGTGCCCATCCTGGTCGAGCTGGACGGCGACGTAAACGGC
CACAAGTTCAGCGTGTCCGGCGAGGGCGAGGGCGATGCCACCTACGGCAAGCTGACCCTGAAGTTCATCT
GCACCACCGGCAAGCTGCCCGTGCCCTGGCCCACCCTCGTGACCACCCTGACCTACGGCGTGCAGTGCTT
CAGCCGCTACCCCGACCACATGAAGCAGCACGACTTCTTCAAGTCCGCCATGCCCGAAGGCTACGTCCAG
GAGCGCACCATCTTCTTCAAGGACGACGGCAACTACAAGACCCGCGCCGAGGTGAAGTTCGAGGGCGACA
CCCTGGTGAACCGCATCGAGCTGAAGGGCATCGACTTCAAGGAGGACGGCAACATCCTGGGGCACAAGCT
GGAGTACAACTACAACAGCCACAACGTCTATATCATGGCCGACAAGCAGAAGAACGGCATCAAGGTGAAC
TTCAAGATCCGCCACAACATCGAGGACGGCAGCGTGCAGCTCGCCGACCACTACCAGCAGAACACCCCCA
TCGGCGACGGCCCCGTGCTGCTGCCCGACAACCACTACCTGAGCACCCAGTCCGCCCTGAGCAAAGACCC
CAACGAGAAGCGCGATCACATGGTCCTGCTGGAGTTCGTGACCGCCGCCGGGATCACTCTCGGCATGGAC
GAGCTGTACAAGTAACTGCAGCGCGGGGATCTCATGCTGGAGTTCTTCGCCCACCCCAACTTGTTTATTG
CAGCTTATAATGGTTACAAATAAAGCAATAGCATCACAAATTTCACAAATAAAGCATTTTTTTCACTGCA
TTCTAGTTGTGGTTTGTCCAAACTCATCAATGTATCTTATCATGTCTAGATATACGTGGTTTGTCTGGTC
AACCACCGCGGTCTCAGTGGTGTACGGTACAAACCCATATGCCAAGCCTTTGTCTCAAGAAGAATCCACC
CTCATTGAAAGAGCAACGGCTACAATCAACAGCATCCCCATCTCTGAAGACTACAGCGTCGCCAGCGCAG
CTCTCTCTAGCGACGGCCGCATCTTCACTGGTGTCAATGTATATCATTTTACTGGGGGACCTTGTGCAGA
ACTCGTGGTGCTGGGCACTGCTGCTGCTGCGGCAGCTGGCAACCTGACTTGTATCGTCGCGATCGGAAAT
GAGAACAGGGGCATCTTGAGCCCCTGCGGACGGTGTCGACAGGTGCTTCTCGATCTGCATCCTGGGATCA
AAGCGATAGTGAAGGACAGTGATGGACAGCCGACGGCAGTTGGGATTCGTGAATTGCTGCCCTCTGGTTA
TGTGTGGGAGGGCTAAATTACCCTGTTATCCCTACCTCGACTGTGCCTTCTACTCAGCCTCGACTGTGCC
TTCTAGTTGCCAGCCATCTGTTGTTTGCCCCTCCCCCGTGCCTTCCTTGACCCTGGAAGGTGCCACTCCC
ACTGTCCTTTCCTAATAAAATGAGGAAATTGCATCGCATTGTCTGAGTAGGTGTCATTCTATTCTGGGGG
GTGGGGTGGGGCAGGACAGCAAGGGGGAGGATTGGGAAGACAATAGCAGGCATGCTGGGGATGCGGTGGG
CTCTATGGCTTCTGAGGCATAACTTCGTATAGGAGACTTTATACGAAGTTAATGGATCCCCTATAGTGAG
TCGTATTACATGGTCATAGCTGTTTCCTGGCAGCTCTGGCCCGTGTCTCAAAATCTCTGATGTTACATTG
CACAAGATAAAAATATATCATCATGAACAATAAAACTGTCTGCTTACATAAACAGTAATACAAGGGGTGT
TATGAGCCATATTCAACGGGAAACGTCGAGGCCGCGATTAAATTCCAACATGGATGCTGATTTATATGGG
TATAAATGGGCTCGCGATAATGTCGGGCAATCAGGTGCGACAATCTATCGCTTGTATGGGAAGCCCGATG
CGCCAGAGTTGTTTCTGAAACATGGCAAAGGTAGCGTTGCCAATGATGTTACAGATGAGATGGTCAGACT
AAACTGGCTGACGGAATTTATGCCTCTTCCGACCATCAAGCATTTTATCCGTACTCCTGATGATGCATGG
TTACTCACCACTGCGATCCCCGGAAAAACAGCATTCCAGGTATTAGAAGAATATCCTGATTCAGGTGAAA
ATATTGTTGATGCGCTGGCAGTGTTCCTGCGCCGGTTGCATTCGATTCCTGTTTGTAATTGTCCTTTTAA
CAGCGATCGCGTATTTCGTCTCGCTCAGGCGCAATCACGAATGAATAACGGTTTGGTTGATGCGAGTGAT
TTTGATGACGAGCGTAATGGCTGGCCTGTTGAACAAGTCTGGAAAGAAATGCATAAACTTTTGCCATTCT
CACCGGATTCAGTCGTCACTCATGGTGATTTCTCACTTGATAACCTTATTTTTGACGAGGGGAAATTAAT
AGGTTGTATTGATGTTGGACGAGTCGGAATCGCAGACCGATACCAGGATCTTGCCATCCTATGGAACTGC
CTCGGTGAGTTTTCTCCTTCATTACAGAAACGGCTTTTTCAAAAATATGGTATTGATAATCCTGATATGA
ATAAATTGCAGTTTCATTTGATGCTCGATGAGTTTTTCTAATCAGAATTGGTTAATTGGTTGTAACACTG
GCAGAGCATTACGCTGACTTGACGGGACGGCGCAAGCTCATGACCAAAATCCCTTAACGTGAGTTACGCG
TCGTTCCACTGAGCGTCAGACCCCGTAGAAAAGATCAAAGGATCTTCTTGAGATCCTTTTTTTCTGCGCG
TAATCTGCTGCTTGCAAACAAAAAAACCACCGCTACCAGCGGTGGTTTGTTTGCCGGATCAAGAGCTACC
AACTCTTTTTCCGAAGGTAACTGGCTTCAGCAGAGCGCAGATACCAAATACTGTTCTTCTAGTGTAGCCG
TAGTTAGGCCACCACTTCAAGAACTCTGTAGCACCGCCTACATACCTCGCTCTGCTAATCCTGTTACCAG
TGGCTGCTGCCAGTGGCGATAAGTCGTGTCTTACCGGGTTGGACTCAAGACGATAGTTACCGGATAAGGC
GCAGCGGTCGGGCTGAACGGGGGGTTCGTGCACACAGCCCAGCTTGGAGCGAACGACCTACACCGAACTG
AGATACCTACAGCGTGAGCTATGAGAAAGCGCCACGCTTCCCGAAGGGAGAAAGGCGGACAGGTATCCGG
TAAGCGGCAGGGTCGGAACAGGAGAGCGCACGAGGGAGCTTCCAGGGGGAAACGCCTGGTATCTTTATAG
TCCTGTCGGGTTTCGCCACCTCTGACTTGAGCGTCGATTTTTGTGATGCTCGTCAGGGGGGCGGAGCCTA
TGGAAAAACGCCAGCAACGCGGCCTTTTTACGGTTCCTGGCCTTTTGCTGGCCTTTTGC
